Addgene plasmid #66488: PTGIR-Tango
Purpose: Expression of G protein-coupled receptors for PRESTO-Tango: parallel receptorome expression and screening via transcriptional output, with transcriptional activation following arrestin translocation
Depositing lab: Bryan Roth. Depositing organization: University of North Carolina at Chapel Hill. Publication: PRESTO-Tango as an open-source resource for interrogation of the druggable human GPCRome. Kroeze WK, Sassano MF, Huang XP, Lansu K, McCorvy JD, Giguere PM, Sciaky N, Roth BL. Nat Struct Mol Biol. 2015 May;22(5):362-9. doi: 10.1038/nsmb.3014. Epub 2015 Apr 20. PubMed 25895059.
Backbone
  Vector backbone: empty Tango
  Backbone size w/o insert (bp): 6632
  Vector type: Mammalian Expression
  Selectable markers: Neomycin (select with G418)
Growth in bacteria
  Bacterial resistance: Ampicillin, 100 μg/mL
  Growth temperature: 37°C
  Growth strain: DH5alpha
  Copy number: High Copy
Gene/Insert
  Gene/Insert name: PTGIR
  Species: H. sapiens (human)
  Insert size (bp): 1158
  Entrez Gene: PTGIR (a.k.a. IP, PRIPR)
  Promoter: CMV
  Tag / fusion protein: FLAG (N terminal on backbone)
  Cloning method: Restriction Enzyme; 5′ cloning site NotI (not destroyed); 3′ cloning site XhoI (unknown if destroyed)
  Sequencing primers: 5′ CMV-F; 3′ Tet-R
Terms and licenses: Academic/Nonprofit Terms; Industry Terms: Not Available to Industry
Depositor comments: Please note: Most of the PRESTO-Tango vectors do not contain the XhoI cut site downstream of the tTA sequence and instead carry an XbaI site. If you need to perform an XhoI digest we recommend sequencing with a forward primer at the C-terminus of tTA to determine which of the two sites is present. Suggested primer: 5-gagctccacttagacggcgagg-3. Original backbone was pcDNA3.1(+). These plasmids were generated as part of the Illuminating the Druggable Genome (IDG) program sponsored by the NIH Common Fund. The goal of this program is to identify, gather, and distribute information and resources for proteins that currently are not well-studied yet belong to commonly drug-targeted protein families: protein kinases, non-olfactory G-protein coupled receptors (GPCRs), and ion channels. The IDG program is designed to develop fundamental research tools for understudied proteins, elucidate their function, and disseminate the IDG-related resources and data to the greater scientific community.
How to cite: PTGIR-Tango was a gift from Bryan Roth (Addgene plasmid # 66488 ; http://n2t.net/addgene:66488 ; RRID:Addgene_66488)
