[The description below was written by a language model from this plasmid's Addgene catalogue record.]
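Description:
PTGIR-Tango is a mammalian expression plasmid from the PRESTO-Tango collection, built on an "empty Tango" backbone of about 6.6 kb that was itself derived from pcDNA3.1(+). It is propagated in E. coli as a high-copy plasmid under ampicillin selection and carries a neomycin resistance marker, so transfected mammalian cells can be selected with G418. The insert is the human PTGIR gene (about 1.16 kb), which encodes the prostacyclin (IP) receptor, a G protein-coupled receptor. It is expressed from the CMV promoter, and the backbone supplies an N-terminal FLAG tag that allows detection of the receptor.

The construct is designed for the Tango assay format, in which receptor activation is read out as transcription following arrestin translocation. The depositor comments indicate that a tTA transcriptional activator sequence lies downstream of the receptor coding region. In general Tango designs, the activator is tethered to the receptor C-terminus and released when arrestin is recruited, then drives a reporter gene in the host cell line. The record gives no feature table, so the linker, cleavage site and any other elements between receptor and tTA are not documented here. The insert was cloned by restriction enzymes, with NotI retained at the 5′ end. The 3′ site is uncertain, because most vectors in this series carry XbaI rather than XhoI downstream of tTA. The plasmid was produced within an NIH Common Fund programme on understudied druggable protein families, and is intended for parallel screening of ligand activity across the human GPCR repertoire.
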