>Addgene plasmid #66488 | PTGIR-Tango | depositor partial sequence | sequence record 113589 | empty Tango
GACGGATCGGGAGATCTCCCGATCCCCTATGGTGCACTCTCAGTACAATCTGCTCTGATGCCGCATAGTT
AAGCCAGTATCTGCTCCCTGCTTGTGTGTTGGAGGTCGCTGAGTAGTGCGCGAGCAAAATTTAAGCTACA
ACAAGGCAAGGCTTGACCGACAATTGCATGAAGAATCTGCTTAGGGTTAGGCGTTTTGCGCTGCTTCGCG
ATGTACGGGCCAGATATACGCGTTGACATTGATTATTGACTAGTTATTAATAGTAATCAATTACGGGGTC
ATTAGTTCATAGCCCATATATGGAGTTCCGCGTTACATAACTTACGGTAAATGGCCCGCCTGGCTGACCG
CCCAACGACCCCCGCCCATTGACGTCAATAATGACGTATGTTCCCATAGTAACGCCAATAGGGACTTTCC
ATTGACGTCAATGGGTGGAGTATTTACGGTAAACTGCCCACTTGGCAGTACATCAAGTGTATCATATGCC
AAGTACGCCCCCTATTGACGTCAATGACGGTAAATGGCCCGCCTGGCATTATGCCCAGTACATGACCTTA
TGGGACTTTCCTACTTGGCAGTACATCTACGTATTAGTCATCGCTATTACCATGGTGATGCGGTTTTGGC
AGTACATCAATGGGCGTGGATAGCGGTTTGACTCACGGGGATTTCCAAGTCTCCACCCCATTGACGTCAA
TGGGAGTTTGTTTTGGCACCAAAATCAACGGGACTTTCCAAAATGTCGTAACAACTCCGCCCCATTGACG
CAAATGGGCGGTAGGCGTGTACGGTGGGAGGTCTATATAAGCAGAGCTCTCTGGCTAACTAGAGAACCCA
CTGCTTACTGGCTTATCGAAATTAATACGACTCACTATAGGGAGACCCAAGCTGGCTAGCGTTTAAACTT
AAGCTTGGTACCGAGCTCGGATCCACTAGTCCAGTGTGGTGGAATTCTGCAGATATCCAGCACAGTGGCG
GCCGCGCCACCATGAAGACGATCATCGCCCTGAGCTACATCTTCTGCCTGGTATTCGCCGACTACAAGGA
CGATGATGACGCCAGCATCGATACCGGTGGACGCACCCCACCCAGCCTGGGTCCCCAAGATGAGTCCTGC
ACCACCGCCAGCTCCTCCCTGGCCAAGGACACTTCATCGACCGGTGAGAACCTGTACTTCCAGCTAAGAT
TAGATAAAAGTAAAGTGATTAACAGCGCATTAGAGCTGCTTAATGAGGTCGGAATCGAAGGTTTAACAAC
CCGTAAACTCGCCCAGAAGCTAGGTGTAGAGCAGCCTACATTGTATTGGCATGTAAAAAATAAGCGGGCT
TTGCTCGACGCCTTAGCCATTGAGATGTTAGATAGGCACCATACTCACTTTTGCCCTTTAGAAGGGGAAA
GCTGGCAAGATTTTTTACGTAATAACGCTAAAAGTTTTAGATGTGCTTTACTAAGTCATCGCGATGGAGC
AAAAGTACATTTAGGTACACGGCCTACAGAAAAACAGTATGAAACTCTCGAAAATCAATTAGCCTTTTTA
TGCCAACAAGGTTTTTCACTAGAGAATGCATTATATGCACTCAGCGCTGTGGGGCATTTTACTTTAGGTT
GCGTATTGGAAGATCAAGAGCATCAAGTCGCTAAAGAAGAAAGGGAAACACCTACTACTGATAGTATGCC
GCCATTATTACGACAAGCTATCGAATTATTTGATCACCAAGGTGCAGAGCCAGCCTTCTTATTCGGCCTT
GAATTGATCATATGCGGATTAGAAAAACAACTTAAATGTGAAAGTGGGTCCGCGTACAGCCGCGCGCGTA
CGAAAAACAATTACGGGTCTACCATCGAGGGCCTGCTCGATCTCCCGGACGACGACGCCCCCGAAGAGGC
GGGGCTGGCGGCTCCGCGCCTGTCCTTTCTCCCCGCGGGACACACGCGCAGACTGTCGACGGCCCCCCCG
ACCGATGTCAGCCTGGGGGACGAGCTCCACTTAGACGGCGAGGACGTGGCGATGGCGCATGCCGACGCGC
TAGACGATTTCGATCTGGACATGTTGGGGGACGGGGATTCCCCGGGTCCGGGATTTACCCCCCACGACTC
CGCCCCCTACGGCGCTCTGGATATGGCCGACTTCGAGTTTGAGCAGATGTTTACCGATGCCCTTGGAATT
GACGAGTACGGTGGGTAGCTCGAGTCTAGAGGGCCCGTTTAAACCCGCTGATCAGCCTCGACTGTGCCTT
CTAGTTGCCAGCCATCTGTTGTTTGCCCCTCCCCCGTGCCTTCCTTGACCCTGGAAGGTGCCACTCCCAC
TGTCCTTTCCTAATAAAATGAGGAAATTGCATCGCATTGTCTGAGTAGGTGTCATTCTATTCTGGGGGGT
GGGGTGGGGCAGGACAGCAAGGGGGAGGATTGGGAAGACAATAGCAGGCATGCTGGGGATGCGGTGGGCT
CTATGGCTTCTGAGGCGGAAAGAACCAGCTGGGGCTCTAGGGGGTATCCCC
[124 nt withheld, positions 2502-2625]
C
[91 nt withheld, positions 2627-2717]
A
[49 nt withheld, positions 2719-2767]
CCTTTGACGTTGGAGTCCACGTTCTTT
[37 nt withheld, positions 2795-2831]
ACCCTATCTCGGTCTATTCTTTTGATTTATAAGGGATTTTGCCGATTTCGGCCTATTGGTTAAAAAATGA
GCTGATTTAACAAAAATTTAACGCGAATTAATTCTGTGGAATGTGTGTCAGTTAGGGTGTGGAAAGTCCC
CAGGCTCCCCAGCAGGCAGAAGTATGCAAAGCATGCATCTCAATTAGTCAGCAACCAGGTGTGGAAAGTC
CCCAGGCTCCCCAGCAGGCAGAAGTATGCAAAGCATGCATCTCAATTAGTCAGCAACCATAGTCCCGCCC
CTAACTCCGCCCATCCCGCCCCTAACTCCGCCCAGTTCCGCCCATTCTCCGCCCCATGGCTGACTAATTT
TTTTTATTTATGCAGAGGCCGAGGCCGCCTCTGCCTCTGAGCTATTCCAGAAGTAGTGAGGAGGCTTTTT
TGGAGGCCTAGGCTTTTGCAAAAAGCTCCCGGGAGCTTGTATATCCATTTTCGGATCTGATCAAGAGACA
GGATGAGGATCGTTTCGCATGATTGAACAAGATGGATTGCACGCAGGTTCTCCGGCCGCTTGGGTGGAGA
GGCTATTCGGCTATGACTGGGCACAACAGACAATCGGCTGCTCTGATGCCGCCGTGTTCCGGCTGTCAGC
GCAGGGGCGCCCGGTTCTTTTTGTCAAGACCGACCTGTCCGGTGCCCTGAATGAACTGCAGGACGAGGCA
GCGCGGCTATCGTGGCTGGCCACGACGGGCGTTCCTTGCGCAGCTGTGCTCGACGTTGTCACTGAAGCGG
GAAGGGACTGGCTGCTATTGGGCGAAGTGCCGGGGCAGGATCTCCTGTCATCTCACCTTGCTCCTGCCGA
GAAAGTATCCATCATGGCTGATGCAATGCGGCGGCTGCATACGCTTGATCCGGCTACCTGCCCATTCGAC
CACCAAGCGAAACATCGCATCGAGCGAGCACGTACTCGGATGGAAGCCGGTCTTGTCGATCAGGATGATC
TGGACGAAGAGCATCAGGGGCTCGCGCCAGCCGAACTGTTCGCCAGGCTCAAGGCGCGCATGCCCGACGG
CGAGGATCTCGTCGTGACCCATGGCGATGCCTGCTTGCCGAATATCATGGTGGAAAATGGCCGCTTTTCT
GGATTCATCGACTGTGGCCGGCTGGGTGTGGCGGACCGCTATCAGGACATAGCGTTGGCTACCCGTGATA
TTGCTGAAGAGCTTGGCGGCGAATGGGCTGACCGCTTCCTCGTGCTTTACGGTATCGCCGCTCCCGATTC
GCAGCGCATCGCCTTCTATCGCCTTCTTGACGAGTTCTTCTGAGCGGGACTCTGGGGTTCGAAATGACCG
ACCAAGCGACGCCCAACCTGCCATCACGAGATTTCGATTCCACCGCCGCCTTCTATGAAAGGTTGGGCTT
CGGAATCGTTTTCCGGGACGCCGGCTGGATGATCCTCCAGCGCGGGGATCTCATGCTGGAGTTCTTCGCC
CACCCCAACTTGTTTATTGCAGCTTATAATGGTTACAAATAAAGCAATAGCATCACAAATTTCACAAATA
AAGCATTTTTTTCACTGCATTCTAGTTGTGGTTTGTCCAAACTCATCAATGTATCTTATCATGTCTGTAT
ACCGTCGACCTCTAGCTAGAGCTTGGCGTAATCATGGTCATAGCTGTTTCCTGTGTGAAATTGTTATCCG
CTCACAATTCCACACAACATACGAGCCGGAAGCATAAAGTGTAAAGCCTGGGGTGCCTAATGAGTGAGCT
AACTCACATTAATTGCGTTGCGCTCACTGCCCGCTTTCCAGTCGGGAAACCTGTCGTGCCAGCTGCATTA
ATGAATCGGCCAACGCGCGGGGAGAGGCGGTTTGCGTATTGGGCGCTCTTCCGCTTCCTCGCTCACTGAC
TCGCTGCGCTCGGTCGTTCGGCTGCGGCGAGCGGTATCAGCTCACTCAAAGGCGGTAATACGGTTATCCA
CAGAATCAGGGGATAACGCAGGAAAGAACATGTGAGCAAAAGGCCAGCAAAAGGCCAGGAACCGTAAAAA
GGCCGCGTTGCTGGCGTTTTTCCATAGGCTCCGCCCCCCTGACGAGCATCACAAAAATCGACGCTCAAGT
CAGAGGTGGCGAAACCCGACAGGACTATAAAGATACCAGGCGTTTCCCCCTGGAAGCTCCCTCGTGCGCT
CTCCTGTTCCGACCCTGCCGCTTACCGGATACCTGTCCGCCTTTCTCCCTTCGGGAAGCGTGGCGCTTTC
TCATAGCTCACGCTGTAGGTATCTCAGTTCGGTGTAGGTCGTTCGCTCCAAGCTGGGCTGTGTGCACGAA
CCCCCCGTTCAGCCCGACCGCTGCGCCTTATCCGGTAACTATCGTCTTGAGTCCAACCCGGTAAGACACG
ACTTATCGCCACTGGCAGCAGCCACTGGTAACAGGATTAGCAGAGCGAGGTATGTAGGCGGTGCTACAGA
GTTCTTGAAGTGGTGGCCTAACTACGGCTACACTAGAAGAACAGTATTTGGTATCTGCGCTCTGCTGAAG
CCAGTTACCTTCGGAAAAAGAGTTGGTAGCTCTTGATCCGGCAAACAAACCACCGCTGGTAGCGGTTTTT
TTGTTTGCAAGCAGCAGATTACGCGCAGAAAAAAAGGATCTCAAGAAGATCCTTTGATCTTTTCTACGGG
GTCTGACGCTCAGTGGAACGAAAACTCACGTTAAGGGATTTTGGTCATGAGATTATCAAAAAGGATCTTC
ACCTAGATCCTTTTAAATTAAAAATGAAGTTTTAAATCAATCTAAAGTATATATGAGTAAACTTGGTCTG
ACAGTTACCAATGCTTAATCAGTGAGGCACCTATCTCAGCGATCTGTCTATTTCGTTCATCCATAGTTGC
CTGACTCCCCGTCGTGTAGATAACTACGATACGGGAGGGCTTACCATCTGGCCCCAGTGCTGCAATGATA
CCGCGAGACCCACGCTCACCGGCTCCAGATTTATCAGCAATAAACCAGCCAGCCGGAAGGGCCGAGCGCA
GAAGTGGTCCTGCAACTTTATCCGCCTCCATCCAGTCTATTAATTGTTGCCGGGAAGCTAGAGTAAGTAG
TTCGCCAGTTAATAGTTTGCGCAACGTTGTTGCCATTGCTACAGGCATCGTGGTGTCACGCTCGTCGTTT
GGTATGGCTTCATTCAGCTCCGGTTCCCAACGATCAAGGCGAGTTACATGATCCCCCATGTTGTGCAAAA
AAGCGGTTAGCTCCTTCGGTCCTCCGATCGTTGTCAGAAGTAAGTTGGCCGCAGTGTTATCACTCATGGT
TATGGCAGCACTGCATAATTCTCTTACTGTCATGCCATCCGTAAGATGCTTTTCTGTGACTGGTGAGTAC
TCAACCAAGTCATTCTGAGAATAGTGTATGCGGCGACCGAGTTGCTCTTGCCCGGCGTCAATACGGGATA
ATACCGCGCCACATAGCAGAACTTTAAAAGTGCTCATCATTGGAAAACGTTCTTCGGGGCGAAAACTCTC
AAGGATCTTACCGCTGTTGAGATCCAGTTCGATGTAACCCACTCGTGCACCCAACTGATCTTCAGCATCT
TTTACTTTCACCAGCGTTTCTGGGTGAGCAAAAACAGGAAGGCAAAATGCCGCAAAAAAGGGAATAAGGG
CGACACGGAAATGTTGAATACTCATACTCTTCCTTTTTCAATATTATTGAAGCATTTATCAGGGTTATTG
TCTCATGAGCGGATACATATTTGAATGTATTTAGAAAAATAAACAAATAGGGGTTCCGCGCACATTTCCC
CGAAAAGTGCCACCTGACGTC
