>Addgene plasmid #66488 | PTGIR-Tango | depositor partial sequence | sequence record 113590 | PTGIR
[1158 nt withheld, positions 1-1158]
