>Addgene plasmid #66488 | PTGIR-Tango | addgene partial sequence | sequence record 120071 | Tet-R 5'-GGCGAGTTTACGGGTTGTTA-3'
GCTCTAATGCGCTGTTAATCACTTTACTTTTATCTAATCTTAGCTGGAAGTACAGGTTCTCACCGGTCGA
TGAAGTGTCCTTGGCCAGGGAGGAGCTGGCGGTGGTGCAGGACTCATCTTGGGGACCCAGGCTGGGTGGG
GTGCGTCCACCGGTATCGAT
[811 nt withheld, positions 161-971]
