>Addgene plasmid #66488 | PTGIR-Tango | addgene partial sequence | sequence record 121570 | CMV-F 5'-CGCAAATGGGCGGTAGGCGTG-3'
GCTCTCTGGCTAACTAGAGAACCCACTGCTTACTGGCTTATCGAAATTAATACGACTCACTATAGGGAGA
CCCAAGCTGGCTAGCGTTTAAACTTAAGCTTGGTACCGAGCTCGGATCCACTAGTCCAGTGTGGTGGAAT
TCTGCAGATATCCAGCACAGTGGCGGCCGCGCCACCATGAAGACGATCATCGCCCTGAGCTACATCTTCT
GCCTGGTATTCGCCGACTACAAGGACGATGATGACGCCAGCATCGAT
[815 nt withheld, positions 258-1072]
